>Addgene plasmid #204142 | HDM_omicron_B11529_IDTDNA | addgene full sequence | sequence record 409743 | Addgene NGS Result
AGCTTGGCCCATTGCATACGTTGTATCCATATCATAATATGTACATTTATATTGGCTCATGTCCAACATT
ACCGCCATGTTGACATTGATTATTGACTAGTTATTAATAGTAATCAATTACGGGGTCATTAGTTCATAGC
CCATATATGGAGTTCCGCGTTACATAACTTACGGTAAATGGCCCGCCTGGCTGACCGCCCAACGACCCCC
GCCCATTGACGTCAATAATGACGTATGTTCCCATAGTAACGCCAATAGGGACTTTCCATTGACGTCAATG
GGTGGAGTATTTACGGTAAACTGCCCACTTGGCAGTACATCAAGTGTATCATATGCCAAGTACGCCCCCT
ATTGACGTCAATGACGGTAAATGGCCCGCCTGGCATTATGCCCAGTACATGACCTTATGGGACTTTCCTA
CTTGGCAGTACATCTACGTATTAGTCATCGCTATTACCATGGTGATGCGGTTTTGGCAGTACATCAATGG
GCGTGGATAGCGGTTTGACTCACGGGGATTTCCAAGTCTCCACCCCATTGACGTCAATGGGAGTTTGTTT
TGGCACCAAAATCAACGGGACTTTCCAAAATGTCGTAACAACTCCGCCCCATTGACGCAAATGGGCGGTA
GGCGTGTACGGTGGGAGGTCTATATAAGCAGAGCTCGTTTAGTGAACCGTCAGATCGCCTGGAGACGCCA
TCCACGCTGTTTTGACCTCCATAGAAGACACCGGGACCGATCCAGCCTCCCCTCGAAGCTGATCCTGAGA
ACTTCAGGGTGAGTCTATGGGACCCTTGATGTTTTCTTTCCCCTTCTTTTCTATGGTTAAGTTCATGTCA
TAGGAAGGGGAGAAGTAACAGGGTACACATATTGACCAAATCAGGGTAATTTTGCATTTGTAATTTTAAA
AAATGCTTTCTTCTTTTAATATACTTTTTTGTTTATCTTATTTCTAATACTTTCCCTAATCTCTTTCTTT
CAGGGCAATAATGATACAATGTATCATGCCTCTTTGCACCATTCTAAAGAATAACAGTGATAATTTCTGG
GTTAAGGCAATAGCAATATTTCTGCATATAAATATTTCTGCATATAAATTGTAACTGATGTAAGAGGTTT
CATATTGCTAATAGCAGCTACAATCCAGCTACCATTCTGCTTTTATTTTATGGTTGGGATAAGGCTGGAT
TATTCTGAGTCCAAGCTAGGCCCTTTTGCTAATCATGTTCATACCTCTTATCTTCCTCCCACAGCTCCTG
GGCAACGTGCTGGTCTGTGTGCTGGCCCATCACTTTGGCAAAGAATTCCGCCACCATGTTCGTGTTTCTC
GTACTGCTGCCACTCGTATCCAGTCAGTGTGTGAACCTTACGACCCGCACACAGCTTCCCCCGGCATACA
CCAATAGCTTTACCAGGGGGGTTTATTACCCGGATAAGGTATTTAGGTCATCAGTTTTGCATTCAACGCA
AGACTTGTTTCTGCCGTTCTTTTCTAACGTAACGTGGTTCCACGTGATTAGTGGCACAAACGGTACGAAA
CGATTTGACAACCCTGTGCTTCCTTTCAATGACGGAGTTTATTTCGCATCTATCGAGAAATCCAACATCA
TCCGGGGTTGGATATTTGGAACTACTTTGGATTCAAAGACGCAGTCCCTCCTGATTGTCAATAATGCGAC
AAATGTCGTTATAAAAGTTTGCGAATTTCAATTCTGTAATGACCCCTTTCTGGACCATAAAAATAACAAG
TCATGGATGGAGTCAGAATTTCGGGTGTATTCTTCTGCTAATAACTGTACCTTCGAGTACGTATCACAAC
CGTTCCTGATGGACCTGGAGGGCAAGCAAGGAAATTTTAAGAACTTGCGAGAATTTGTGTTTAAGAATAT
TGATGGGTATTTCAAGATATATAGCAAACATACCCCGATTATCGTTAGGGAACCGGAGGATCTGCCGCAA
GGGTTTAGTGCTCTGGAACCGCTTGTTGATTTGCCAATTGGAATAAATATTACTAGATTCCAGACGCTCC
TTGCACTCCATAGAAGTTACTTGACACCGGGCGACTCATCCTCTGGTTGGACCGCAGGAGCCGCGGCTTA
TTATGTGGGCTATCTGCAGCCGCGGACTTTCCTTTTGAAATACAATGAGAATGGCACCATTACAGACGCC
GTCGATTGTGCGCTTGATCCACTCAGCGAGACAAAATGCACTCTCAAATCCTTCACTGTTGAGAAGGGCA
TCTATCAAACATCAAACTTTCGCGTTCAACCGACGGAATCCATCGTACGATTTCCGAATATCACC
[585 nt withheld, positions 2306-2890]
AAGTCCACCAACCTCGTGAAAAATAAGTGCGTGAATTTTAACTTCAACGGACTGAAGGGTACTGGTGTTT
TGACGGAATCTAATAAGAAGTTTCTGCCATTTCAACAATTCGGCCGGGACATCGCTGACACTACCGACGC
TGTGAGGGATCCCCAAACACTTGAAATTTTGGATATCACACCGTGCTCATTTGGAGGCGTAAGCGTAATA
ACACCCGGGACCAATACCTCAAACCAAGTAGCAGTCTTGTACCAGGGCGTTAATTGCACCGAAGTCCCGG
TGGCTATCCATGCTGACCAGCTGACCCCCACATGGAGAGTATACAGCACAGGTTCTAACGTTTTTCAGAC
AAGGGCTGGCTGCCTGATAGGGGCGGAGTACGTCAATAATTCTTACGAGTGCGATATTCCCATCGGTGCC
GGCATTTGTGCATCCTACCAGACACAGACCAAATCTCACCGACGCGCCAGGTCAGTTGCATCACAATCCA
TTATCGCATACACTATGTCCCTGGGAGCTGAGAATTCAGTCGCTTACTCCAATAACAGCATAGCGATACC
TACCAATTTTACCATTTCTGTCACTACTGAGATATTGCCGGTGTCAATGACCAAAACAAGCGTAGATTGT
ACTATGTACATCTGTGGGGACTCAACGGAGTGCTCCAATCTCCTGTTGCAATACGGGTCCTTTTGCACTC
AACTCAAGCGCGCGCTTACAGGTATTGCCGTAGAACAGGACAAGAATACGCAGGAAGTGTTCGCACAAGT
AAAACAGATTTACAAGACCCCACCTATCAAGTATTTTGGTGGTTTCAATTTCTCCCAAATCCTGCCAGAT
CCTAGTAAGCCGAGTAAGCGGTCCTTTATAGAGGATCTTTTGTTCAATAAGGTCACACTTGCCGACGCCG
GTTTTATAAAACAATACGGTGACTGTCTCGGAGACATTGCAGCCCGAGACTTGATATGTGCCCAAAAGTT
CAAGGGACTCACAGTATTGCCACCTCTTTTGACTGACGAGATGATAGCCCAGTACACATCTGCACTCTTG
GCTGGAACTATCACCTCCGGGTGGACCTTTGGAGCAGGAGCGGCTTTGCAGATACCGTTCGCGATGCAGA
TGGCCTATCGCTTTAATGGCATAGGTGTAACGCAAAATGTCCTCTATGAGAACCAAAAACTCATTGCGAA
TCAGTTTAATTCCGCGATTGGCAAAATTCAGGATAGCCTGTCTAGCACAGCCAGCGCTTTGGGAAAATTG
CAGGATGTGGTAAACCACAACGCGCAGGCTCTCAATACGCTTGTAAAACAGTTGAGCTCTAAATTTGGAG
CTATTAGTTCCGTCCTGAACGACATCTTCTCCCGCTTGGATAAAGTAGAGGCTGAGGTTCAAATAGATAG
GCTCATCACCGGCAGACTCCAGTCATTGCAGACTTACGTGACCCAACAACTGATCCGGGCTGCAGAGATC
AGGGCATCAGCGAACCTCGCCGCAACTAAAATGAGTGAGTGCGTGCTGGGGCAATCTAAGCGGGTAGACT
TTTGCGGAAAAGGATATCACTTGATGAGCTTCCCGCAGTCTGCACCCCACGGGGTTGTGTTTTTGCACGT
TACATACGTGCCGGCTCAGGAGAAAAACTTCACGACTGCGCCAGCAATCTGCCATGATGGTAAGGCTCAT
TTTCCGCGCGAGGGGGTATTTGTCAGCAATGGGACACACTGGTTTGTGACTCAAAGGAACTTTTATGAGC
CTCAAATAATTACGACCGATAACACTTTTGTCTCAGGTAATTGCGATGTAGTCATCGGGATTGTGAACAA
CACGGTTTATGACCCCTTGCAACCAGAGCTTGACTCCTTTAAGGAGGAGCTCGATAAGTACTTCAAAAAT
CACACTAGCCCTGACGTAGATCTCGGAGACATATCAGGCATCAATGCTAGTGTAGTTAATATACAAAAAG
AGATAGACCGCCTGAACGAAGTGGCCAAGAATCTCAACGAATCCCTTATAGACCTCCAAGAACTTGGGAA
GTACGAACAGTACATCAAGTGGCCGTGGTACATATGGCTTGGCTTTATTGCAGGATTGATTGCCATAGTG
ATGGTCACCATAATGCTCTGCTGTATGACCAGCTGTTGCAGTTGTTTGAAAGGCTGCTGTTCTTGTGGGA
GCTGATGAAAGCTTATCGATACCGTCGACCTCGAGGGCCCAGATCTAATTCACCCCACCAGTGCAGGCTG
CCTATCAGAAAGTGGTGGCTGGTGTGGCTAATGCCCTGGCCCACAAGTATCACTAAGCTCGCTTTCTTGC
TGTCCAATTTCTATTAAAGGTTCCTTTGTTCCCTAAGTCCAACTACTAAACTGGGGGATATTATGAAGGG
CCTTGAGCATCTGGATTCTGCCTAATAAAAAACATTTATTTTCATTGCAATGATGTATTTAAATTATTTC
TGAATATTTTACTAAAAAGGGAATGTGGGAGGTCAGTGCATTTAAAACATAAAGAAATGAAGAGCTAGTT
CAAACCTTGGGAAAATACACTATATCTTAAACTCCATGAAAGAAGGTGAGGCTGCAAACAGCTAATGCAC
ATTGGCAACAGCCCCTGATGCCTATGCCTTATTCATCCCTCAGAAAAGGATTCAAGTAGAGGCTTGATTT
GGAGGTTAAAGTTTTGCTATGCTGTATTTTACATTACTTATTGTTTTAGCTGTCCTCATGAATGTCTTTT
CACTACCCATTTGCTTATCCTGCATCTCTCAGCCTTGACTCCACTCAGTTCTCTTGCTTAGAGATACCAC
CTTTCCCCTGAAGTGTTCCTTCCATGTTTTACGGCGAGATGGTTTCTCCTCGCCTGGCCACTCAGCCTTA
GTTGTCTCTGTTGTCTTATAGAGGTCTACTTGAAGAAGGAAAAACAGGGGGCATGGTTTGACTGTCCTGT
GAGCCCTTCTTCCCTGCCTCCCCCACTCACAGTGACCCGGAATCCCTCGACATGGCAGTCTAGATCATTC
TTGAAGACGAAAGGGCCTCGTGATACGCCTATTTTTATAGGTTAATGTCATGATAATAATGGTTTCTTAG
ACGTCAGGTGGCACTTTTCGGGGAAATGTGCGCGGAACCCCTATTTGTTTATTTTTCTAAATACATTCAA
ATATGTATCCGCTCATGAGACAATAACCCTGATAAATGCTTCAATAATATTGAAAAAGGAAGAGTATGAG
TATTCAACATTTCCGTGTCGCCCTTATTCCCTTTTTTGCGGCATTTTGCCTTCCTGTTTTTGCTCACCCA
GAAACGCTGGTGAAAGTAAAAGATGCTGAAGATCAGTTGGGTGCACGAGTGGGTTACATCGAACTGGATC
TCAACAGCGGTAAGATCCTTGAGAGTTTTCGCCCCGAAGAACGTTTTCCAATGATGAGCACTTTTAAAGT
TCTGCTATGTGGCGCGGTATTATCCCGTATTGACGCCGGGCAAGAGCAACTCGGTCGCCGCATACACTAT
TCTCAGAATGACTTGGTTGAGTACTCACCAGTCACAGAAAAGCATCTTACGGATGGCATGACAGTAAGAG
AATTATGCAGTGCTGCCATAACCATGAGTGATAACACTGCGGCCAACTTACTTCTGACAACGATCGGAGG
ACCGAAGGAGCTAACCGCTTTTTTGCACAACATGGGGGATCATGTAACTCGCCTTGATCGTTGGGAACCG
GAGCTGAATGAAGCCATACCAAACGACGAGCGTGACACCACGATGCCTGTAGCAATGGCAACAACGTTGC
GCAAACTATTAACTGGCGAACTACTTACTCTAGCTTCCCGGCAACAATTAATAGACTGGATGGAGGCGGA
TAAAGTTGCAGGACCACTTCTGCGCTCGGCCCTTCCGGCTGGCTGGTTTATTGCTGATAAATCTGGAGCC
GGTGAGCGTGGGTCTCGCGGTATCATTGCAGCACTGGGGCCAGATGGTAAGCCCTCCCGTATCGTAGTTA
TCTACACGACGGGGAGTCAGGCAACTATGGATGAACGAAATAGACAGATCGCTGAGATAGGTGCCTCACT
GATTAAGCATTGGTAACTGTCAGACCAAGTTTACTCATATATACTTTAGATTGATTTAAAACTTCATTTT
TAATTTAAAAGGATCTAGGTGAAGATCCTTTTTGATAATCTCATGACCAAAATCCCTTAACGTGAGTTTT
CGTTCCACTGAGCGTCAGACCCCGTAGAAAAGATCAAAGGATCTTCTTGAGATCCTTTTTTTCTGCGCGT
AATCTGCTGCTTGCAAACAAAAAAACCACCGCTACCAGCGGTGGTTTGTTTGCCGGATCAAGAGCTACCA
ACTCTTTTTCCGAAGGTAACTGGCTTCAGCAGAGCGCAGATACCAAATACTGTTCTTCTAGTGTAGCCGT
AGTTAGGCCACCACTTCAAGAACTCTGTAGCACCGCCTACATACCTCGCTCTGCTAATCCTGTTACCAGT
GGCTGCTGCCAGTGGCGATAAGTCGTGTCTTACCGGGTTGGACTCAAGACGATAGTTACCGGATAAGGCG
CAGCGGTCGGGCTGAACGGGGGGTTCGTGCACACAGCCCAGCTTGGAGCGAACGACCTACACCGAACTGA
GATACCTACAGCGTGAGCTATGAGAAAGCGCCACGCTTCCCGAAGGGAGAAAGGCGGACAGGTATCCGGT
AAGCGGCAGGGTCGGAACAGGAGAGCGCACGAGGGAGCTTCCAGGGGGAAACGCCTGGTATCTTTATAGT
CCTGTCGGGTTTCGCCACCTCTGACTTGAGCGTCGATTTTTGTGATGCTCGTCAGGGGGGCGGAGCCTAT
GGAAAAACGCCAGCAACGGAGATGCGCCGCGTGCGGCTGCTGGAGATGGCGGACGCGATGGATATGTTCT
GCCAAGGGTTGGTTTGCGCATTCACAGTTCTCCGCAAGAATTGATTGGCTCCAATTCTTGGAGTGGTGAA
TCCGTTAGCGAGGTGCCGCCGGCTTCCATTCAGGTCGAGGTGGCCCGGCTCCATGCACCGCGACGCAACG
CGGGGAGGCAGACAAGGTATAGGGCGGCGCCTACAATCCATGCCAACCCGTTCCATGTGCTCGCCGAGGC
GGCATAAATCGCCGTGACGATCAGCGGTCCAATGATCGAAGTTAGGCTGGTAAGAGCCGCGAGCGATCCT
TGAAGCTGTCCCTGATGGTCGTCATCTACCTGCCTGGACAGCATGGCCTGCAACGCGGGCATCCCGATGC
CGCCGGAAGCGAGAAGAATCATAATGGGGAAGGCCATCCAGCCTCGCGTCGGGGAGCTTTTTGCAAAAGC
CTAGGCCTCCAAAAAAGCCTCCTCACTACTTCTGGAATAGCTCAGAGGCCGAGGCGGCCTCGGCCTCTGC
ATAAATAAAAAAAATTAGTCAGCCATG
Features (pLannotate 1.2.2; 13 found; start..end, strand, type, name):
     82..461     +  enhancer       CMV enhancer: human cytomegalovirus immediate early enhancer
    462..665     +  promoter       CMV promoter: human cytomegalovirus (CMV) immediate early promoter
    779..1254    +  intron         β-globin intron: internally truncated intron from human β-globin
   1258..1323    +  CDS            HBB (fragment): HBB_COLGU - Experimental evidence at transcript level: Swiss-Prot protein existence level 2. Involved in oxygen transport from the lung to the various peripheral tissues. From Colobus guereza (Mantled guereza) (Eastern black-and-white colobus monkey).
   1316..5062    +  CDS            S (sequence partly withheld): SPIKE_SARS2 - Experimental evidence at protein level: Swiss-Prot protein existence level 1. [Spike glycoprotein]: May down-regulate host tetherin (BST2) by lysosomal degradation, thereby counteracting its antiviral activity. From Severe acute respiratory syndrome coronavirus 2 (2019-nCoV) (SARS-CoV-2).
   5069..5097    +  misc_feature   MCS (fragment): pBluescript multiple cloning site
   5109..5183    +  CDS            HBB (fragment): HBB_PONPY - Experimental evidence at transcript level: Swiss-Prot protein existence level 2. Involved in oxygen transport from the lung to the various peripheral tissues. From Pongo pygmaeus (Bornean orangutan).
   5187..5581    +  polyA_signal   β-globin poly(A): human β-globin polyadenylation signal
   6001..6105    +  promoter       AmpR promoter: bla
   6106..6966    +  CDS            AmpR: β-lactamase; bla; confers resistance to ampicillin, carbenicillin, and related antibiotics
   7137..7725    +  rep_origin     ori: high-copy-number ColE1/pMB1/pBR322/pUC origin of replication
   7890..8191    -  CDS            TcR (fragment): tetracycline efflux protein; tet; confers resistance to tetracycline
   8214..8307    -  rep_origin     SV40 ori (fragment): SV40 origin of replication
