[The description below was written by a language model from this plasmid's Addgene catalogue record and pLannotate feature annotations shown in this document.]
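Description:
HDM_omicron_B11529_IDTDNA is a mammalian expression plasmid of about 8.3 kb, built on the HDM backbone, that encodes the spike glycoprotein of the SARS-CoV-2 Omicron BA.1 (B.1.1.529) variant. It is maintained in E. coli through a high-copy ColE1/pUC-type origin of replication and selected with ampicillin via a β-lactamase (AmpR) cassette driven by its own bla promoter. The annotation also picks up a partial tetracycline-resistance gene and a partial SV40 origin. Both are fragments and appear to be backbone remnants rather than functional elements.

The expression cassette begins with the human cytomegalovirus immediate-early enhancer and promoter, followed by an internally truncated human β-globin intron, which provides a splicing event that generally improves mRNA export and expression. The spike open reading frame, roughly 3.75 kb, sits between EcoRI and HindIII cloning sites and is terminated by a human β-globin polyadenylation signal. The short HBB "CDS" fragments flagged on either side of the insert are most likely β-globin exon sequences flanking the intron and poly(A) region, not translated fusion partners. The spike carries a deletion of the 21 C-terminal amino acids of the cytoplasmic tail, a modification commonly used to increase spike incorporation into pseudotyped viral particles.

The record gives the purpose simply as expression of BA.1 spike. The associated publication concerns a pseudovirus system for deep mutational scanning of the full spike, so the plasmid is probably used to supply spike in transfected mammalian cells for producing spike-pseudotyped particles. No epitope tag, reporter or mammalian selection marker is annotated.
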