Addgene plasmid #204142: HDM_omicron_B11529_IDTDNA
Purpose: Expression plasmid for SARS-CoV-2 BA.1 variant spike
Depositing lab: Jesse Bloom. Publication: A pseudovirus system enables deep mutational scanning of the full SARS-CoV-2 spike. Dadonaite B, Crawford KHD, Radford CE, Farrell AG, Yu TC, Hannon WW, Zhou P, Andrabi R, Burton DR, Liu L, Ho DD, Chu HY, Neher RA, Bloom JD. Cell. 2023 Mar 16;186(6):1263-1278.e20. doi: 10.1016/j.cell.2023.02.001. Epub 2023 Feb 13. PubMed 36868218.
Backbone
  Vector backbone: HDM
  Total vector size (bp): 8305
  Vector type: Mammalian Expression
Growth in bacteria
  Bacterial resistance: Ampicillin, 100 μg/mL
  Growth temperature: 37°C
  Growth strain: DH5alpha
  Copy number: High Copy
Gene/Insert
  Gene/Insert name: SARS-CoV-2 BA.1 variant spike
  Species: SARS-CoV-2
  Insert size (bp): 3757
  Mutation: 21 amino acid cytoplasmic tail deletion
  Entrez Gene: S (a.k.a. GU280_gp02, spike glycoprotein)
  Promoter: CMV
  Cloning method: Restriction Enzyme; 5′ cloning site EcoRI (not destroyed); 3′ cloning site HindIII (not destroyed)
  Sequencing primers: 5′ ggcccttttgctaatcatgttcatacctcttatct; 3′ gccagggcattagccacacc
Terms and licenses: Academic/Nonprofit Terms; Industry Terms: Not Available to Industry
How to cite: HDM_omicron_B11529_IDTDNA was a gift from Jesse Bloom (Addgene plasmid # 204142 ; http://n2t.net/addgene:204142 ; RRID:Addgene_204142)
